>Addgene plasmid #39079 | TH | depositor partial sequence | sequence record 49137 | TH sequence 1102 bps
CTTAAGAAGGAGATATACTATGGTCCCCTGGTTCCCAAGAAAAGTGTCAGAGCTGGACAAGTGTCATCAC
CTGGTCACCAAGTTCGACCCTGACCTGGACTTGGACCACCCGGGCTTCTCGGACCAGGTGTACCGCCAGC
GCAGGAAGCTGATTGCTGAGATCGCCTTCCAGTACAGGCACGGCGACCCGATTCCCCGTGTGGAGTACAC
CGCCGAGGAGATTGCCACCTGGAAGGAGGTCTACACCACGCTGAAGGGCCTCTACGCCACGCACGCCTGC
GGGGAGCACCTGGAGGCCTTTGCTTTGCTGGAGCGCTTCAGCGGCTACCGGGAAGACAATATCCCCCAGC
TGGAGGACGTCTCCCGCTTCCTGAAGGAGCGCACGGGCTTCCAGCTGCGGCCTGTGGCCGGCCTGCTGTC
CGCCCGGGACTTCCTGGCCAGCCTGGCCTTCCGCGTGTTCCAGTGCACCCAGTATATCCGCCACGCGTCC
TCGCCCATGCACTCCCCTGAGCCGGACTGCTGCCACGAGCTGCTGGGGCACGTGCCCATGCTGGCCGACC
GCACCTTCGCGCAGTTCTCGCAGGACATTGGCCTGGCGTCCCTGGGGGCCTCGGATGAGGAAATTGAGAA
GCTGTCCACGCTGTACTGGTTCACGGTGGAGTTCGGGCTGTGTAAGCAGAACGGGGAGGTGAAGGCCTAT
GGTGCCGGGCTGCTGTCCTCCTACGGGGAGCTCCTGCACTGCCTGTCTGAGGAGCCTGAGATTCGGGCCT
TCGACCCTGAGGCTGCGGCCGTGCAGCCCTACCAAGACCAGACGTACCAGTCAGTCTACTTCGTGTCTGA
GAGCTTCAGTGACGCCAAGGACAAGCTCAGGAGCTATGCCTCACGCATCCAGCGCCCCTTCTCCGTGAAG
TTCGACCCGTACACGCTGGCCATCGACGTGCTGGACAGCCCCCAGGCCGTGCGGCGCTCCCTGGAGGGTG
TCCAGGATGAGCTGGACACCCTTGCCCATGCGCTGAGTGCCATTGGCGCAGAGAACCTCTACTTCCAATC
GCACCATCATCACCACCATGATTACAAGGATGACGACGATAAGTGAGGATCC
