>Addgene plasmid #39079 | TH | addgene partial sequence | sequence record 51819 | T7_term
GGCTTTGTTAGCAGCCGGATCTCAGTGGTGGTGGTGGTGGTGCTCGAGTGCGGCCGCAAGCTTGTCGACG
GAGCTCGAATTCGGATCCTCACTTATCGTCGTCATCCTTGTAATCATGGTGGTGATGATGGTGCGATTGG
AAGTAGAGGTTCTCTGCGCCAATGGCACTCAGCGCATGGGCAAGGGTGTCCAGCTCATCCTGGACACCCT
CCAGGGAGCGCCGCACGGCCTGGGGGCTGTCCAGCACGTCGATGGCCAGCGTGTACGGGTCGAACTTCAC
GGAGAAGGGGCGCTGGATGCGTGAGGCATAGCTCCTGAGCTTGTCCTTGGCGTCACTGAAGCTCTCAGAC
ACGAAGTAGACTGACTGGTACGTCTGGTCTTGGTAGGGCTGCACGGCCGCAGCCTCAGGGTCGAAGGCCC
GAATCTCAGGCTCCTCAGACAGGCAGTGCAGGAGCTCCCCGTAGGAGGACAGCAGCCCGGCACCATAGGC
CTTCACCTCCCCGTTCTGCTTACACAGCCCGAACTCCACCGTGAACCAGTACAGCGTGGACAGCTTCTCA
ATTTCCTCATCCGAGGCCCCCAGGGACGCCAGGCCAATGTCCTGCGAGAACTGCGCGAAGGTGCGGTCGG
CCAGCATGGGCACGTGCCCCAGCAGCTCGTGGCAGCAGTCCGGCTCAGGGGAGTGCATGGGCGAGGACGC
GTGGCGGATATACTGGGTGCACTGGAACACGCGGAAGGCCAGGCTGGCCAGGAAGTCCCGGGCGGACAGC
AGGCCGGCCACAGGCCGCAGCTGGAAGCCCGTGCGCTCCTTCAGGAAGCGGGAGACGTCCTCCAGCTGGG
GGATATTGTCTTCCCGGTAGCCGCTGAAGCGCTCCAGCAAAGCAAAGGCCTCCAGGTGCTCCCCGCAGGC
GTGC
