>Addgene plasmid #39079 | TH | addgene partial sequence | sequence record 51821 | T7 5'-TAATACGACTCACTATAGGG-3'
TGAGAAATTCCCTCTAGAATAATTTTGTTTAACCTTAAGAAGGAGATATATATGGTCCCCTGGTTCCCAA
GAAAAGTGTCAGAGCTGGACAAGTGTCATCACCTGGTCACCAAGTTCGACCCTGACCTGGACTTGGACCA
CCCGGGCTTCTCGGACCAGGTGTACCGCCAGCGCAGGAAGCTGATTGCTGAGATCGCCTTCCAGTACAGG
CACGGCGACCCGATTCCCCGTGTGGAGTACACCGCCGAGGAGATTGCCACCTGGAAGGAGGTCTACACCA
CGCTGAAGGGCCTCTACGCCACGCACGCCTGCGGGGAGCACCTGGAGGCCTTTGCTTTGCTGGAGCGCTT
CAGCGGCTACCGGGAAGACAATATCCCCCAGCTGGAGGACGTCTCCCGCTTCCTGAAGGAGCGCACGGGC
TTCCAGCTGCGGCCTGTGGCCGGCCTGCTGTCCGCCCGGGACTTCCTGGCCAGCCTGGCCTTCCGCGTGT
TCCAGTGCACCCAGTATATCCGCCACGCGTCCTCGCCCATGCACTCCCCTGAGCCGGACTGCTGCCACGA
GCTGCTGGGGCACGTGCCCATGCTGGCCGACCGCACCTTCGCGCAGTTCTCGCAGGACATTGGCCTGGCG
TCCCTGGGGGCCTCGGATGAGGAAATTGAGAAGCTGTCCACGCTGTACTGGTTCACGGTGGAGTTCGGGC
TGTGTAAGCAGAACGGGGAGGTGAAGGCCTATGGTGCCGGGCTGCTGTCCTCCTACGGGGAGCTCCTGCA
CTGCCTGTCTGAGGAGCCTGAGATTCGGGCCTTCGACCCTGAGGCTGCGGCCGTGCAGCCCTACCAAGAC
CAGACGTACCAGTCAGTCTACTTCG
