[The description below was written by a language model from this plasmid's Addgene catalogue record.]
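Description:
TH is a bacterial expression plasmid built on the pNIC-CTHF backbone from the SGC, made to produce a fragment of human tyrosine hydroxylase for structure determination. It is propagated in E. coli under kanamycin selection and is recorded as low copy. The record does not state the origin of replication, and no feature table is available, so the layout of the backbone cannot be described in detail here.

The insert is about 1.1 kb and derives from human TH isoform b, the enzyme that catalyses the rate-limiting step of catecholamine biosynthesis. The record notes that the insert may not be the full open reading frame, and its size is consistent with a truncated construct chosen for crystallography. An associated PDB entry is listed among the alternative names. The fragment was introduced by ligation-independent cloning and carries a C-terminal tag made up of a TEV protease cleavage site followed by His and FLAG epitopes. This arrangement allows immobilised metal affinity purification and FLAG-based detection or capture, with the option of removing the tag by TEV cleavage.

The promoter is not explicitly stated. However, the listed sequencing primers anneal to the T7 promoter and T7 terminator regions, which implies that the insert sits in a T7-driven expression cassette and would need a host supplying T7 RNA polymerase for expression. The typical use is recombinant overexpression and purification of the tyrosine hydroxylase domain for crystallisation, biophysical study or biochemical assays.
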