Addgene plasmid #39079: TH
Purpose: Bacterial expression for structure determination; may not be full ORF
Depositing lab: Nicola Burgess-Brown. Depositing organization: University of Oxford.
Backbone
  Vector backbone: pNIC-CTHF
  Backbone manufacturer: SGC
  Vector type: Bacterial Expression
Growth in bacteria
  Bacterial resistance: Kanamycin, 50 μg/mL
  Growth temperature: 37°C
  Growth strain: Mach1
  Copy number: Low Copy
Gene/Insert
  Gene/Insert name: TH (alt names: tyrosine hydroxylase [isoform b]; PDB:2XSN)
  Species: H. sapiens (human)
  Insert size (bp): 1102
  GenBank ID: tyrosine hydroxylase [isoform b]
  Entrez Gene: TH (a.k.a. DYT14, DYT5b, TYH)
  Tag / fusion protein: Tev His Flag (C terminal on insert)
  Cloning method: Ligation Independent Cloning
  Sequencing primers: 5′ T7; 3′ T7-term
Terms and licenses: Academic/Nonprofit Terms; Industry Terms: Not Available to Industry
How to cite: TH was a gift from Nicola Burgess-Brown (Addgene plasmid # 39079 ; http://n2t.net/addgene:39079 ; RRID:Addgene_39079)
